Addgene plasmid #15784: pDEST17-UbE2D3
Depositing lab: Wade Harper. Depositing organization: Harvard Medical School. Publication: Dual E1 activation systems for ubiquitin differentially regulate E2 enzyme charging. Jin J, Li X, Gygi SP, Harper JW. Nature. 2007 Jun 28. 447(7148):1135-8. 10.1038/nature05902 PubMed 17597759.
Backbone
  Vector backbone: pDEST17
  Backbone manufacturer: Invitrogen
  Backbone size w/o insert (bp): 4900
  Vector type: Bacterial Expression
Growth in bacteria
  Bacterial resistance: Ampicillin, 100 μg/mL
  Growth temperature: 37°C
  Growth strain: DH5alpha
  Copy number: Low Copy
Gene/Insert
  Gene/Insert name: Ubiquitin conjugating enzyme UbE2D3 (alt name: UbE2D3)
  Species: H. sapiens (human)
  Insert size (bp): 450
  Mutation: see Depositor Comments below
  Entrez Gene: UBE2D3 (a.k.a. E2(17)KB3, UBC4/5, UBCH5C)
  Tag / fusion protein: His (N terminal on backbone)
  Cloning method: Gateway Cloning
  Sequencing primers: 5′ T7
Terms and licenses: Academic/Nonprofit Terms; Industry Terms: Not Available to Industry
Depositor comments: Addgene QC NGS analysis identifies a P18L discrepancy relative to NP_003331.1. It is unknown what, if any, impact this may have on plasmid function.
How to cite: pDEST17-UbE2D3 was a gift from Wade Harper (Addgene plasmid # 15784 ; http://n2t.net/addgene:15784 ; RRID:Addgene_15784)
