[The description below was written by a language model from this plasmid's Addgene catalogue record and pLannotate feature annotations shown in this document.]
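Description:
pDEST17-UbE2D3 is a bacterial expression plasmid carrying the human ubiquitin-conjugating enzyme UBE2D3 (also known as UBCH5C), made by Gateway recombination into what the catalogue lists as the Invitrogen pDEST17 destination vector. The coding sequence of about 450 bp sits between attB1 and attB2 sites, the scars left by Gateway recombination. It is transcribed from a bacteriophage T7 promoter, with a T7 gene 10 ribosome binding site upstream and a T7 terminator downstream, so expression requires an E. coli host that supplies T7 RNA polymerase. The catalogue records an N-terminal His tag contributed by the backbone. The feature table also annotates a short tag fragment consistent with the 6xHis stretch, followed by a T7 gene 10 leader and an Xpress epitope containing an enterokinase site, all upstream of attB1 and presumably in frame with the insert.

The plasmid is selected with ampicillin through the β-lactamase gene and its own promoter, and it replicates from a ColE1/pMB1-type origin. An f1 origin is also present, along with small lacZα and lacI fragments that are probably backbone remnants. Some details do not fully agree. The catalogue lists the plasmid as low copy while the annotation describes the origin as a high-copy type, and the sequenced record is 3,434 nt although the backbone alone is listed as 4,900 bp. The extra leader and Xpress tags are also not typical of pDEST17, so the actual backbone may differ from the one named. Repository sequencing found a P18L difference from the reference protein, with unknown functional effect. The construct is suited to producing His-tagged recombinant E2 enzyme for purification, and the associated publication concerns E1-dependent charging of E2 enzymes with ubiquitin.
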