Features (pLannotate 1.2.2; 16 found; start..end, strand, type, name):
      1..19      +  promoter       T7 promoter: promoter for bacteriophage T7 RNA polymerase
     51..73      +  RBS            RBS: efficient ribosome binding site from bacteriophage T7 gene 10 (Olins and Rangwala, 1989)
     93..113     +  CDS            capTEV™ (fragment): composite tag for in vivo biotinylation, TEV protease cleavage, and 6xHis tagging
    114..146     +  CDS            T7 tag (gene 10 leader): leader peptide from bacteriophage T7 gene 10 promotes efficient translation in E. coli
    150..173     +  CDS            Xpress™ tag: Xpress™ epitope tag, including an enterokinase recognition and cleavage site
    201..225     +  protein_bind   attB1: mutant version of attB; recombination site for the Gateway® BP reaction BP Clonase™
    246..686     +  CDS            UBE2D3: UB2D3_HUMAN - Also known as UBC5C, UBCH5C. Experimental evidence at protein level: Swiss-Prot protein existence level 1. Accepts ubiquitin from the E1 complex and catalyzes its covalent attachment to other proteins. In vitro catalyzes 'Lys-11'-, as well as 'Lys-48'-linked polyubiquitination. Cooperates with the E2 CDC34 and the SCF(FBXW11) E3 ligase complex for the polyubiquitination of NFKBIA leading to its subsequent proteasomal degradation. Acts as an initiator E2, priming the phosphorylated NFKBIA target at positions 'Lys-21' and/or 'Lys-22' with a monoubiquitin. Ubiquitin chain elongation
    713..737     -  protein_bind   attB2: mutant version of attB; recombination site for the Gateway® BP reaction BP Clonase™
    773..822     +  CDS            SET1 (fragment): solubility-enhancement tag derived from T7 phage gene 10B
    830..877     +  terminator     T7 terminator: transcription terminator for bacteriophage T7 RNA polymerase
    903..969     +  CDS            lacZα (fragment): LacZα fragment of β-galactosidase; lacZ fragment
    974..1402    +  rep_origin     f1 ori (sequence partly withheld): f1 bacteriophage origin of replication; arrow indicates direction of (+) strand synthesis
   1455..1559    +  promoter       AmpR promoter: bla
   1560..2420    +  CDS            AmpR: β-lactamase; bla; confers resistance to ampicillin, carbenicillin, and related antibiotics
   2591..3179    +  rep_origin     ori: high-copy-number ColE1/pMB1/pBR322/pUC origin of replication
   3362..3415    +  CDS            lacI (fragment): lac repressor; lacI; The lac repressor binds to the lac operator to inhibit transcription in E. coli. This inhibition can be relieved by adding lactose or isopropyl-β-D-thiogalactopyranoside (IPTG).
>Addgene plasmid #15784 | pDEST17-UbE2D3 | addgene full sequence | sequence record 311386 | Addgene NGS Result
TAATACGACTCACTATAGGGAGACCACAACGGTTTCCCTCTAGAAATAATTTTGTTTAACTTTAAGAAGG
AGATATACATATGCGGGGTTCTCATCATCATCATCATCATGGTATGGCTAGCATGACTGGTGGACAGCAA
ATGGGTCGGGATCTGTACGACGATGACGATAAGGATCCGAGCTCGAGATCTGCAGATCAAACAAGTTTGT
ACAAAAAAGCAGGCTCCGCGGCCGCCCCCTTCACCATGGCGCTGAAACGGATTAATAAGGAACTTAGTGA
TTTGGCCCGTGACCCTCTAGCACAATGTTCTGCAGGTCCAGTTGGGGATGATATGTTTCATTGGCAAGCC
ACAATTATGGGACCTAATGACAGCCCATATCAAGGCGGTGTATTCTTTTTGACAATTCATTTTCCTACAG
ACTACCCCTTCAAACCACCTAAGGTTGCATTTACAACAAGAATTTATCATCCAAATATTAACAGTAATGG
CAGCATTTGTCTCGATATTCTAAGATCACAGTGGTCGCCTGCTTTAACAATTTCTAAAGTTCTTTTATCC
ATTTGTTCACTGCTATGTGATCCAAACCCAGATGACCCCCTAGTGCCAGAGATTGCACGGATCTATAAAA
CAGACAGAGATAAGTACAACAGAATATCTCGGGAATGGACTCAGAAGTATGCCATGTGACTCGAGGAAGG
GTGGGCGCGCCGACCCAGCTTTCTTGTACAAAGTGGTTCGATCTGGTACCATGGAATTCGAAGCTTGATC
CGGCTGCTAACAAAGCCCGAAAGGAAGCTGAGTTGGCTGCTGCCACCGCTGAGCAATAACTAGCATAACC
CCTTGGGGCCTCTAAACGGGTCTTGAGGGGTTTTTTGCTGAAAGGAGGAACTATATCCGGATCTGGCGTA
ATAGCGAAGAGGCCCGCACCGATCGCCCTTCCCAACAGTTGCGCAGCCTGAATGGCGAATGGG
[124 nt withheld, positions 974-1097]
C
[91 nt withheld, positions 1099-1189]
A
[49 nt withheld, positions 1191-1239]
CCTTTGACGTTGGAGTCCACGTTCTTT
[37 nt withheld, positions 1267-1303]
ACCCTATCTCGGTCTATTCTTTTGATTTATAAGGGATTTTGCCGATTTCGGCCTATTGGTTAAAAAATGA
GCTGATTTAACAAAAATTTAACGCGAATTTTAACAAAATATTAACGCTTACAATTTAGGTGGCACTTTTC
GGGGAAATGTGCGCGGAACCCCTATTTGTTTATTTTTCTAAATACATTCAAATATGTATCCGCTCATGAG
ACAATAACCCTGATAAATGCTTCAATAATATTGAAAAAGGAAGAGTATGAGTATTCAACATTTCCGTGTC
GCCCTTATTCCCTTTTTTGCGGCATTTTGCCTTCCTGTTTTTGCTCACCCAGAAACGCTGGTGAAAGTAA
AAGATGCTGAAGATCAGTTGGGTGCACGAGTGGGTTACATCGAACTGGATCTCAACAGCGGTAAGATCCT
TGAGAGTTTTCGCCCCGAAGAACGTTTTCCAATGATGAGCACTTTTAAAGTTCTGCTATGTGGCGCGGTA
TTATCCCGTATTGACGCCGGGCAAGAGCAACTCGGTCGCCGCATACACTATTCTCAGAATGACTTGGTTG
AGTACTCACCAGTCACAGAAAAGCATCTTACGGATGGCATGACAGTAAGAGAATTATGCAGTGCTGCCAT
AACCATGAGTGATAACACTGCGGCCAACTTACTTCTGACAACGATCGGAGGACCGAAGGAGCTAACCGCT
TTTTTGCACAACATGGGGGATCATGTAACTCGCCTTGATCGTTGGGAACCGGAGCTGAATGAAGCCATAC
CAAACGACGAGCGTGACACCACGATGCCTGTAGCAATGGCAACAACGTTGCGCAAACTATTAACTGGCGA
ACTACTTACTCTAGCTTCCCGGCAACAATTAATAGACTGGATGGAGGCGGATAAAGTTGCAGGACCACTT
CTGCGCTCGGCCCTTCCGGCTGGCTGGTTTATTGCTGATAAATCTGGAGCCGGTGAGCGTGGGTCTCGCG
GTATCATTGCAGCACTGGGGCCAGATGGTAAGCCCTCCCGTATCGTAGTTATCTACACGACGGGGAGTCA
GGCAACTATGGATGAACGAAATAGACAGATCGCTGAGATAGGTGCCTCACTGATTAAGCATTGGTAACTG
TCAGACCAAGTTTACTCATATATACTTTAGATTGATTTAAAACTTCATTTTTAATTTAAAAGGATCTAGG
TGAAGATCCTTTTTGATAATCTCATGACCAAAATCCCTTAACGTGAGTTTTCGTTCCACTGAGCGTCAGA
CCCCGTAGAAAAGATCAAAGGATCTTCTTGAGATCCTTTTTTTCTGCGCGTAATCTGCTGCTTGCAAACA
AAAAAACCACCGCTACCAGCGGTGGTTTGTTTGCCGGATCAAGAGCTACCAACTCTTTTTCCGAAGGTAA
CTGGCTTCAGCAGAGCGCAGATACCAAATACTGTTCTTCTAGTGTAGCCGTAGTTAGGCCACCACTTCAA
GAACTCTGTAGCACCGCCTACATACCTCGCTCTGCTAATCCTGTTACCAGTGGCTGCTGCCAGTGGCGAT
AAGTCGTGTCTTACCGGGTTGGACTCAAGACGATAGTTACCGGATAAGGCGCAGCGGTCGGGCTGAACGG
GGGGTTCGTGCACACAGCCCAGCTTGGAGCGAACGACCTACACCGAACTGAGATACCTACAGCGTGAGCT
ATGAGAAAGCGCCACGCTTCCCGAAGGGAGAAAGGCGGACAGGTATCCGGTAAGCGGCAGGGTCGGAACA
GGAGAGCGCACGAGGGAGCTTCCAGGGGGAAACGCCTGGTATCTTTATAGTCCTGTCGGGTTTCGCCACC
TCTGACTTGAGCGTCGATTTTTGTGATGCTCGTCAGGGGGGCGGAGCCTATGGAAAAACGCCAGCAACGC
GGCCTTTTTACGGTTCCTGGCCTTTTGCTGGCCTTTTGCTCACATGTTCTTTCCTGCGTTATCCCCTGAT
TCTGTGGATAACCGTATTACCGCCTTTGAGTGAGCTGATACCGCTCGCCGCAGCCGAACGACCGAGCGCA
GCGAGTCAGTGAGCGAGGAAGCGGAAGAGCGCCCAATACGCAAACCGCCTCTCCCCGCGCGTTGGCCGAT
TCATTAATGCAGGATCTCGATCCCGCGAAAT
