>Addgene plasmid #15784 | pDEST17-UbE2D3 | addgene partial sequence | sequence record 22243 | T7 5'-TAATACGACTCACTATAGGG-3'
GCGGGGTTCTCATCATCATCATCATCATGGTATGGCTAGCATGACTGGTGGACAGCAAATGGGTCGGGAT
CTGTACGACGATGACGATAAGGATCCGAGCTCGAGATCTGCAGATCAAACAAGTTTGTACAAAAAAGCAG
GCTCCGCGGCCGCCCCCTTCACCATGGCGCTGAAACGGATTAATAAGGAACTTAGTGATTTGGCCCGTGA
CCCTCTAGCACAATGTTCTGCAGGTCCAGTTGGGGATGATATGTTTCATTGGCAAGCCACAATTATGGGA
CCTAATGACAGCCCATATCAAGGCGGTGTATTCTTTTTGACAATTCATTTTCCTACAGACTACCCCTTCA
AACCACCTAAGGTTGCATTTACAACAAGAATTTATCATCCAAATATTAACAGTAATGGCAGCATTTGTCT
CGATATTCTAAGATCACAGTGGTCGCCTGCTTTAACAATTTCTAAAGTTCTTTTATCCATTTGTTCACTG
CTATGTGATCCAAACCCAGATGACCCCCTAGTGCCAGAGATTGCACGGATCTATAAAACAGACAGAGATA
AGTACAACAGAATATCTCGGGAATGGACTCAGAAGTATGCCATG
